>Addgene plasmid #195012 | (B) BLE marker(R) (SBE262) | addgene full sequence | sequence record 386100 | Addgene NGS Result
TCTCTGGGTCTCGAGGTTGTCCGTATTCTACATCGACGAAGCAGGGCGGGGCGGACAGGCGTTTGTCGTT
GCGCGAGGAGAACAAGGGCGGTAGAGTTGTTCTTCCGCCAGCTTTGTCGCCCACGCTCGTCTGCAACGTC
CGTCGTCATTCTACCCTCCACTTTGACGGCCTTCTCAAGCGCGAGGGGCACGCTCCGACGCCGGGGTGGA
GCAGGGAGGGGTCGCTGGAGCTCGCTCGAAATGGTGGACCGTGCGCTGCCCGCCCAGGAGAGACGGAAGA
GACAGGAAGCGCCGGTAGAAACCCGGGCGGAGGAGGAAGAGGAGGTTGCAGAGGAAACCCGGTCTGTCCC
GCTCGCTGGCTGAAAAAGTGCACTGGGGCTGCTTGATCGATGAGGAGGAGACGCAGGCTGGACAGGGGTC
CGACGAAGGAAGCGAGCCGACGCCATGCGGGCCGACAGACGCTTGTCCACTTCGCTGGCGTCTCTCTCTC
GCTCCTTCTCCCTCCCAGACTCAGCCAAACTCAGTCTGTGAGTAGCTTTCGACGCATGCGAGCGACAGCA
CTCACCCAGGCTCGCTCACTGACCCGCTTCACTCCTGCCCGTCCTCCCCCCGCTTCGCACCGCTGCACGT
CATCTCCTCGCGTCCCCGGTTCTTCCTCTCGCCCGTGCAGGTGCGTGGCATCGTATACACTGTTTTGCTA
ATTTCTCGAGGACTTCAGCTAACCCGCGTACACTTACCCGCACGCAGAATACACGCCATGTCGCCACATG
GCCAAGCTTACCTCGGCCGTCCCAGTTCTTACCGCCCGCGACGTCGCTGGTGCCGTCGAATTTTGGACCG
ACCGACTCCTTTTCTCGCGAGACTTCGTTGAGGACGACTTCGCAGGAGTCGTTCGGGACGACGTCACTCT
CTTCATCTCTGCCGTTCAAGACCAGGTCGTCCCAGACAACACCCTTGCCTGGGTTTGGGTCCGCGGTCTT
GACGAACTCTACGCCGAGTGGTCGGAAGTCGTCTCGACCAACTTTCGCGACGCATCTGGCCCTGCCATGA
CCGAGATCGGCGAACAGCCTTGGGGCCGCGAATTCGCCCTTCGCGACCCTGCCGGAAACTGCGTCCACTT
TGTTGCCGAGGAACAAGACTAACGAGCTCCCCGGATCCATCACCAAGGGCGTCAACTTTATCCAGCAGCC
CAAGCTCTGACTCGCTGACCCGGCTACGGGTACCGCAAAGTTGTAGTTAGCTTGGCTTCCTGTCTCTCTC
TTCGTCGCGCTCGAGTGGTTTTCGGTGCAAAAGGACGTCCGAATCAGTTCGTAGTATGCTCGTCGCACTC
GAGAGGATGCTGGCTTGCGCCGATGAGCAACGGGAACGAAGGCGGAGGCAGACTTAGGCTAGCGCGGACG
AGGGGAAGCGAGAGGCAGACGTCTATCTCTCGACTCCGTCATCTCTCCCGCATCGTCAACGCACAGGCTG
TGAACTGAATTTTGTGCATTCACTCAAACTGCGCAGTGGAAGAAGCGAAGAGGCTAGGCGAGAGGGGCGG
GAGTCTAAGTGTGGAGACCCAGAGAAGGCTAGGTGGAGGCTCAGTGATGATAAGTCTGCGATGGTGGATG
CATGTGTCATGGTCATAGCTGTTTCCTGTGTGAAATTGTTATCCGCTCAGAGGGCACAATCCTATTCCGC
GCTATCCGACAATCTCCAAGACATTAGGTGGAGTTCAGTTCGGCGTATGGCATATGTCGCTGGAAAGAAC
ATGTGAGCAAAAGGCCAGCAAAAGGCCAGGAACCGTAAAAAGGCCGCGTTGCTGGCGTTTTTCCATAGGC
TCCGCCCCCCTGACGAGCATCACAAAAATCGACGCTCAAGTCAGAGGTGGCGAAACCCGACAGGACTATA
AAGATACCAGGCGTTTCCCCCTGGAAGCTCCCTCGTGCGCTCTCCTGTTCCGACCCTGCCGCTTACCGGA
TACCTGTCCGCCTTTCTCCCTTCGGGAAGCGTGGCGCTTTCTCATAGCTCACGCTGTAGGTATCTCAGTT
CGGTGTAGGTCGTTCGCTCCAAGCTGGGCTGTGTGCACGAACCCCCCGTTCAGCCCGACCGCTGCGCCTT
ATCCGGTAACTATCGTCTTGAGTCCAACCCGGTAAGACACGACTTATCGCCACTGGCAGCAGCCACTGGT
AACAGGATTAGCAGAGCGAGGTATGTAGGCGGTGCTACAGAGTTCTTGAAGTGGTGGCCTAACTACGGCT
ACACTAGAAGAACAGTATTTGGTATCTGCGCTCTGCTGAAGCCAGTTACCTTCGGAAAAAGAGTTGGTAG
CTCTTGATCCGGCAAACAAACCACCGCTGGTAGCGGTGGTTTTTTTGTTTGCAAGCAGCAGATTACGCGC
AGAAAAAAAGGATCTCAAGAAGATCCTTTGATCTTTTCTACGGGGTCTGACGCTCTATTCAACAAAGCCG
CCGTCCCGTCAAGTCAGCGTAAATGGGTAGGGGGCTTCAAATCGTCCTCGTGATACCAATTCGGAGCCTG
CTTTTTTGTACAAACTTGTTGATAATGGCAATTCAAGGATCTTCACCTAGATCCTTTTAAATTAAAAATG
AAGTTTTAAATCAATCTAAAGTATATATGAGTAAACTTGGTCTGACAGTTACCAATGCTTAATCAGTGAG
GCACCTATCTCAGCGATCTGTCTATTTCGTTCATCCATAGTTGCCTGACTCCCCGTCGTGTAGATAACTA
CGATACGGGAGGGCTTACCATCTGGCCCCAGTGCTGCAATGATACCGCGAGAGCCACGCTCACCGGCTCC
AGATTTATCAGCAATAAACCAGCCAGCCGGAAGGGCCGAGCGCAGAAGTGGTCCTGCAACTTTATCCGCC
TCCATCCAGTCTATTAATTGTTGCCGGGAAGCTAGAGTAAGTAGTTCGCCAGTTAATAGTTTGCGCAACG
TTGTTGCCATTGCTACAGGCATCGTGGTGTCACGCTCGTCGTTTGGTATGGCTTCATTCAGCTCCGGTTC
CCAACGATCAAGGCGAGTTACATGATCCCCCATGTTGTGCAAAAAAGCGGTTAGCTCCTTCGGTCCTCCG
ATCGTTGTCAGAAGTAAGTTGGCCGCAGTGTTATCACTCATGGTTATGGCAGCACTGCATAATTCTCTTA
CTGTCATGCCATCCGTAAGATGCTTTTCTGTGACTGGTGAGTACTCAACCAAGTCATTCTGAGAATAGTG
TATGCGGCGACCGAGTTGCTCTTGCCCGGCGTCAATACGGGATAATACCGCGCCACATAGCAGAACTTTA
AAAGTGCTCATCATTGGAAAACGTTCTTCGGGGCGAAAACTCTCAAGGATCTTACCGCTGTTGAGATCCA
GTTCGATGTAACCCACTCGTGCACCCAACTGATCTTCAGCATCTTTTACTTTCACCAGCGTTTCTGGGTG
AGCAAAAACAGGAAGGCAAAATGCCGCAAAAAAGGGAATAAGGGCGACACGGAAATGTTGAATACTCATA
CTCTTCCTTTTTCAATATTATTGAAGCATTTATCAGGGTTATTGTCTCATGAGCGGATACATATTTGAAT
GTATTTAGAAAAATAAACAAATAGGGGTTCCGCGCACATTTCCCCGAAAAGTGCCAGATACCTGAAACAA
AACCCATCGTACGGCCAAGGAAGTCTCCAATAACTGTGATCCACCACAAGCGCCAGGGTTTTCCCAGTCA
CGACGTTGTAAAACGACGGCCAGTCATGCATAATCCGCACGCATCTGGAATAAGGAAGTGCCATTCCGCC
TGACCT
Features (pLannotate 1.2.2; 6 found; start..end, strand, type, name):
    768..1139    +  CDS            ble: BLE_STRHI - Experimental evidence at protein level: Swiss-Prot protein existence level 1. Binding protein with a strong affinity to the bleomycin family of antibiotics. From Streptoalloteichus hindustanus.
   1810..2398    -  rep_origin     ori: high-copy-number ColE1/pMB1/pBR322/pUC origin of replication
   2515..2539    -  protein_bind   attB1: mutant version of attB; recombination site for the Gateway® BP reaction BP Clonase™
   2639..3499    -  CDS            AmpR: β-lactamase; bla; confers resistance to ampicillin, carbenicillin, and related antibiotics
   3500..3604    -  promoter       AmpR promoter: bla
   3691..3734    -  CDS            lacZα (fragment): LacZα fragment of β-galactosidase; lacZ fragment
