[The description below was written by a language model from this plasmid's Addgene catalogue record and pLannotate feature annotations shown in this document.]
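Description:
(B) BLE marker(R) (SBE262) is a 3,786 bp part plasmid built on the pTWIST high-copy backbone. It belongs to a Golden Gate assembly toolkit (RtGGA) developed for the oleaginous yeast Rhodotorula toruloides. Although catalogued as a bacterial expression vector, it mainly serves as an E. coli storage and propagation vehicle for a yeast selection-marker module. It replicates from a high-copy ColE1/pUC-type origin and is selected in bacteria with ampicillin through a β-lactamase gene driven by its native bla promoter. The annotation also picks up a short lacZα fragment and an attB1-like Gateway site in the backbone. These appear to be vector remnants, and the record gives them no role in the design.

The payload is a roughly 1.8 kb cassette described as pXYL+BLE+tGPD. It contains a bleomycin-resistance coding sequence codon-optimized for R. toruloides, placed under the pXYL promoter and followed by the tGPD terminator. The feature table identifies the open reading frame as the ble gene of Streptoalloteichus hindustanus. This gene encodes a protein that binds bleomycin-family antibiotics tightly and so neutralizes them, which fits with Zeocin being listed as the selectable marker. The promoter and terminator are not annotated by the automated feature calling, but the unannotated sequence flanking the CDS is consistent with their presence.

In use, the cassette would be combined with other toolkit parts to build constructs for transforming R. toruloides, with transformants selected on bleomycin or Zeocin. The "(B)" and "(R)" in the name probably indicate assembly position or orientation within the system, but the record does not define them. It also does not state the flanking type IIS restriction sites or overhangs.
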