Addgene plasmid #195012: (B) BLE marker(R) (SBE262)
Purpose: bleomycin (BLE) resistance genes codon-optimized for R. toruloides and expressed under pXYL and tGPD
Depositing lab: Petri-Jaan Lahtvee. Depositing organization: Tallinn University of Technology. Publication: Development of a dedicated Golden Gate Assembly Platform (RtGGA) for Rhodotorula toruloides. Bonturi N, Pinheiro MJ, de Oliveira PM, Rusadze E, Eichinger T, Liudziute G, De Biaggi JS, Brauer A, Remm M, Miranda EA, Ledesma-Amaro R, Lahtvee PJ. Metab Eng Commun. 2022 May 23;15:e00200. doi: 10.1016/j.mec.2022.e00200. eCollection 2022 Dec. PubMed 35662893.
Backbone
  Vector backbone: pTWIST HIGH COPY
  Backbone size w/o insert (bp): 2221
  Total vector size (bp): 3786
  Vector type: Bacterial Expression
  Selectable markers: Zeocin
Growth in bacteria
  Bacterial resistance: Ampicillin, 100 μg/mL
  Growth temperature: 37°C
  Growth strain: DH5alpha
  Copy number: High Copy
Gene/Insert
  Gene/Insert name: pXYL+BLE+tGPD
  Species: Rhodotorula toruloides
  Insert size (bp): 1817
  Promoter: pXYL
  Cloning method: Unknown
  Sequencing primers: 5′ GTAAAACGACGGCCAGT; 3′ CAGGAAACAGCTATGAC
Terms and licenses: Academic/Nonprofit Terms; Industry Terms: Not Available to Industry
How to cite: (B) BLE marker(R) (SBE262) was a gift from Petri-Jaan Lahtvee (Addgene plasmid # 195012 ; http://n2t.net/addgene:195012 ; RRID:Addgene_195012)
